Addgene plasmid #164759: LjUBQ:MtnsLTP55:T35s
Purpose: Overexpression of Peptide coding gene (Binary vector)
Depositing lab: Wolf Scheible. Depositing organization: Noble Research Institute, LLC.
Backbone
  Vector backbone: EC50505
  Backbone size w/o insert (bp): 10475
  Vector type: Plant Expression
  Selectable markers: Neomycin (select with G418) ; N/A
Growth in bacteria
  Bacterial resistance: Kanamycin, 50 μg/mL
  Growth temperature: 37°C
  Growth strain: DH5alpha
  Copy number: High Copy
Gene/Insert
  Gene/Insert name: Medtr1g071730.1 (alt names: nsLTP55; LOC11435088)
  Species: Medicago truncatula
  Insert size (bp): 879
  Promoter: Lotus japonicus Ubiquitin
  Tag / fusion protein: Terminator 35S (C terminal on insert)
  Cloning method: Unknown
Terms and licenses: Academic/Nonprofit Terms; Industry Terms: Not Available to Industry
Depositor comments: Cloned by Sonali/Shulan
How to cite: LjUBQ:MtnsLTP55:T35s was a gift from Wolf Scheible (Addgene plasmid # 164759 ; http://n2t.net/addgene:164759 ; RRID:Addgene_164759)
