[The description below was written by a language model from this plasmid's Addgene catalogue record and pLannotate feature annotations shown in this document.]
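Description:
LjUBQ:MtnsLTP55:T35s is a plant-expression binary vector built on the EC50505 backbone for Agrobacterium-mediated overexpression of a peptide-coding gene from Medicago truncatula. In bacteria it is selected with kanamycin through an aphA-3-type KanR gene driven by the bla (AmpR) promoter. A high-copy ColE1/pUC-type origin supports propagation in E. coli. The pVS1 module (StaA stability protein, RepA replication protein and pVS1 oriV) allows stable maintenance in Agrobacterium. A short fragment of an incP oriV is also annotated.

The T-DNA is delimited by nopaline-type right and left border repeats and carries two cassettes. The first places the 879 bp insert Medtr1g071730.1 (nsLTP55, a non-specific lipid transfer protein family member) under the Lotus japonicus ubiquitin promoter, a strong constitutive plant promoter. It is terminated by the CaMV 35S polyadenylation signal, which the catalogue lists in the tag field although it is a terminator, not a protein fusion. The automated annotation does not label the ubiquitin promoter, but an unannotated stretch lies between the right border and the coding region. Part of the insert is flagged only by similarity to the Arabidopsis lipid transfer protein LTPG5, consistent with its family assignment. The second cassette, NOS promoter–nptII–NOS terminator, provides neomycin/G418/kanamycin-class selection of transformed plant tissue.

The sequenced record is 8,483 nt, which is shorter than the 10,475 bp the catalogue gives for the backbone without insert, and the record does not explain this discrepancy. The stated purpose is overexpression of this peptide gene in plants. The record does not specify the target species or transformation system.
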