Features (pLannotate 1.2.2; 14 found; start..end, strand, type, name):
     63..123     +  rep_origin     oriV (fragment): incP origin of replication
    140..244     +  promoter       AmpR promoter: bla
    245..1039    +  CDS            KanR: aminoglycoside phosphotransferase; aphA-3; confers resistance to kanamycin
   1210..1798    +  rep_origin     ori: high-copy-number ColE1/pMB1/pBR322/pUC origin of replication
   1921..1945    -  misc_feature   RB T-DNA repeat: right border repeat from nopaline C58 T-DNA
   3137..3433    +  CDS            LTPG5 (fragment): LTPG5_ARATH - Also known as XYLP12 From Arabidopsis thaliana (Mouse-ear cress).
   4032..4206    +  polyA_signal   CaMV poly(A) signal: cauliflower mosaic virus polyadenylation signal
   4306..4485    +  promoter       NOS promoter: nopaline synthase promoter
   4507..5301    +  CDS            NeoR/KanR: aminoglycoside phosphotransferase from Tn5; aph(3')-II (or nptII); confers resistance to neomycin, kanamycin, and G418 (Geneticin®)
   5314..5566    +  terminator     NOS terminator: nopaline synthase terminator and poly(A) signal
   5661..5685    -  misc_feature   LB T-DNA repeat: left border repeat from nopaline C58 T-DNA
   5949..6578    +  CDS            pVS1 StaA: stability protein from the Pseudomonas plasmid pVS1 (Heeb et al., 2000)
   7007..8080    +  CDS            pVS1 RepA: replication protein from the Pseudomonas plasmid pVS1 (Heeb et al., 2000)
   8146..8340    +  rep_origin     pVS1 oriV: origin of replication for the Pseudomonas plasmid pVS1 (Heeb et al., 2000)
>Addgene plasmid #164759 | LjUBQ:MtnsLTP55:T35s | addgene full sequence | sequence record 325322 | Addgene NGS Result
CAGGGCGCGGACAAGCCGCGCCGTCGCCACTCGACCGCCGGCGCCCACATCAAGGCACCGAGCTCCCATC
CCCCCAGGGGCTGCGCCCCTCGGCCGCGAACGGCCTCACCCCAAAAATGGCAGCGCTGGCCAATTCGTGC
GCGGAACCCCTATTTGTTTATTTTTCTAAATACATTCAAATATGTATCCGCTCATGAGACAATAACCTTG
ATAAATGCTTCAATAATATTGAAAAAGGAAGAGTATGGCTAAAATGAGAATATCACCGGAATTGAAAAAA
CTGATCGAAAAATACCGCTGCGCAAAAGATACGGAAGGAATGTCTCCTGCTAAGGTATATAAGCTGGTGG
GAGAAAATGAAAACCTATATTTAAAAATGACGGACAGCCGGTATAAAGGGACCACCTATGATGTGGAACG
GGAAAAGGACATGATGCTATGGCTGGAAGGAAAGCTGCCTGTTCCAAAGGTCCTGCACTTTGAACGGCAT
GATGGCTGGAGCAATCTGCTCATGAGTGAGGCCGATGGCGTCCTTTGCTCGGAAGAGTATGAAGATGAAC
AAAGCCCTGAAAAGATTATCGAGCTGTATGCGGAGTGCATCAGGCTCTTTCACTCCATCGACATATCGGA
TTGTCCCTATACGAATAGCTTAGACAGCCGCTTAGCCGAATTGGATTACTTACTGAATAACGATCTGGCC
GATGTGGATTGCGAAAACTGGGAAGAGGACACTCCATTTAAAGATCCGCGCGAGCTGTATGATTTTTTAA
AGACGGAAAAGCCCGAAGAGGAACTTGTCTTTTCCCACGGCGACCTGGGAGACAGCAACATCTTTGTGAA
AGATGGCAAAGTAAGTGGCTTTATTGATCTTGGGAGAAGCGGCAGGGCGGACAAGTGGTATGACATTGCC
TTCTGCGTCCGGTCGATCAGGGAGGATATCGGGGAAGAACAGTATGTCGAGCTATTTTTTGACTTACTGG
GGATCAAGCCTGATTGGGAGAAAATAAAATATTATATTTTACTGGATGAATTGTTTTAGCTGTCAGACCA
AGTTTACTCATATATACTTTAGATTGATTTAAAACTTCATTTTTAATTTAAAAGGATCTAGGTGAAGATC
CTTTTTGATAATCTCATGACCAAAATCCCTTAACGTGAGTTTTCGTTCCACTGAGCGTCAGACCCCGTAG
AAAAGATCAAAGGATCTTCTTGAGATCCTTTTTTTCTGCGCGTAATCTGCTGCTTGCAAACAAAAAAACC
ACCGCTACCAGCGGTGGTTTGTTTGCCGGATCAAGAGCTACCAACTCTTTTTCCGAAGGTAACTGGCTTC
AGCAGAGCGCAGATACCAAATACTGTCCTTCTAGTGTAGCCGTAGTTAGGCCACCACTTCAAGAACTCTG
TAGCACCGCCTACATACCTCGCTCTGCTAATCCTGTTACCAGTGGCTGCTGCCAGTGGCGATAAGTCGTG
TCTTACCGGGTTGGACTCAAGACGATAGTTACCGGATAAGGCGCAGCGGTCGGGCTGAACGGGGGGTTCG
TGCACACAGCCCAGCTTGGAGCGAACGACCTACACCGAACTGAGATACCTACAGCGTGAGCTATGAGAAA
GCGCCACGCTTCCCGAAGGGAGAAAGGCGGACAGGTATCCGGTAAGCGGCAGGGTCGGAACAGGAGAGCG
CACGAGGGAGCTTCCAGGGGGAAACGCCTGGTATCTTTATAGTCCTGTCGGGTTTCGCCACCTCTGACTT
GAGCGTCGATTTTTGTGATGCTCGTCAGGGGGGCGGAGCCTATGGAAAAACGCCAGCAACGCGGCCTTTT
TACGGTTCCTGTGGTTGGCACATACAAATGGACGAACGGATAAACCTTTTCACGCCCTTTTAAATATCCG
ATTATTCTAATAAACGCTCTTTTCTCTTAGGTTTACCCGCCAATATATCCTGTCAAACACTGATAGTTTA
AACTCCCTCGGTCACATGTGCATCCTCTAGTGGAGGGAGAGAGGATTTTGAGGAAATAATTAATTGAATT
ACTTGTATTATTGATAAAGTAATTTAGATAAGTTGTTAGTACAACTTATTGCAACTATGGATAGACAAAA
ATCACTTATTTTAAGGGGAGAAGTATATAACAACTTATTATAAAATTTCTGAGCAGCCGGCCTCCTCCAA
TCAATCATAGAGAGTGGAGCCCATTCTGGAAAACCAAGGAACCCCCAACTTGCACTGGTGCGGTGGCCCA
ATTCAAAAAAAACGGGGCCCAGCAAAGTAACGCCGTTGTAACGATTTATCAATCCAAACTCAAAAGGCGG
CGAGATGCGTTTAACTCCGTGAAATTAACAAACCGCCAACAACTTGCAATTTGCAACTACCGTTTCCAAG
AAGAACTCAACCACACAACGTATCCTATCCCAAACCACACGCAACTAGTGACGCGTCATAAGGACACGTG
TCACAATTTGACTGGTTAATAATTTCACCGCTTTTGCTATAAATTACCTCCAATCCCCTTAGCTTCTTCA
CAATTCAGTTCCCAACCCTAACAATTCTTGTTCATATCGCTTCTCTCTACTTTCAAGGTATGATCCAATT
TCTCTCTTCTTTCTCTGTAATCCTTTCGTTGAGTTTTGTTTCCGATCAATCATAGGTAGTTTTCTTGTTT
CGAAGCATGAGATCTAGGAATTTTTTGTGATTTTCCAAAATTGAGATCGGTTTGAAATTGAATTTTACAG
CTTGAATCTCAGATCTTGTTTTATCAATGTTTTCGATGGCTTGCGATGTAGATCTATGATAATTGTGGTT
CAGTTTTGTTAGGAATCGATTTCGGTTTAGCAATTGCAGATTAATTAGGGTTTCCAATTGAATTCTTCAG
ATCCGTTATGGAATTATGTCAAATAATTTATTCAAATTGGAAATTATTGTTAGATCCACTCTTAATCTGT
TTGATCCAAGCTTCAATTAGGGTTTTCACTTGTTTCAATTTCTTGTTATGGATTCTGATTTATCTGTTGA
TGTTAGATCCACTCTTAATCTGTTTGATCCAAGCGTTAATTAGGGTTTTCACTTGTTTCAATTTCGTGTG
TTGGATTCTGATTTATCTGTTGTTGATGTGATTACAGAATGGCATTTAAAGGGTATATCCTATTTCTAGT
TATGGTCCTAGTGGCCAATATGTGTACTCAAAATGAAGCTCAATCAGGTTGTACATCAACGATCACTAGC
TTGAGCCCTTGTCTAAACTACATAATGGGGAGTTCTTCAAATCCATCATCTTCATGTTGCTCACAACTTT
CAAGTGTAGTCCAATCTTCTCCTCAGTGTCTATGCTCCCTCCTTAATGGTGGTGGTTCCTCTTTTGGAAT
CACTATAAATCAAACACTTGCTCTCTCTCTCCCTTCTGCTTGTAAGGTTCAAACTCCACCTGTTAGTCAG
TGCAAAGGTATGCAAGAATATGTTTAATTATAATAGTTGTTTTAGATCAATGGTAAAATTGATTGAATGT
AAATACATGTATCCACACTAACATGTGTCAGACAGTTGGACACGTCTTCAACCTCAAGTGTCGGTACTAA
TGGAAAATTAAACTATTAACTTATTCCCATTGTATAAATTCAGGTGGCAATGGACAGACATCTCCAACAA
GTTCAACTTCTCCGGCGGGCTCTCCTGTTGATTCTCCAACTGAATCACCCGAAGGCGCAATAACACCTTC
TGCTAACTCAGATTTTCCCTCAGGTAAATATATTATTATGTTTACTAAAGTAATTAATACATCAATAATC
ATACTATAGTATATAGATTTTATTGATTCACTCAGTTCACCTAGTTTTTTCTTAAGCAATTTAGTTGAAG
TAGTTTTGGTGAATTGCAGGTGGAGCAGGATCAAAAAGTATACCATCAACAGATGGTGGCTCATCCAATG
GAAGCACTATTGAAGTCTCGTTCAACTTGTTTCTTTCACTTCTTGCCATTGTGTTTTGTGTCATCACCAA
GTTCTGAGCTTCTCTAGCTAGAGTCGATCGACAAGCTCGAGTTTCTCCATAATAATGTGTGAGTAGTTCC
CAGATAAGGGAATTAGGGTTCCTATAGGGTTTCGCTCATGTGTTGAGCATATAAGAAACCCTTAGTATGT
ATTTGTATTTGTAAAATACTTCTATCAATAAAATTTCTAATTCCTAAAACCAAAATCCAGTACTAAAATC
CAGATCGCTAAGCTTGAATTCTTGCGGAGAGCGGAGAATTAAGGGAGTCACGTTATGACCCCCGCCGATG
ACGCGGGACAAGCCGTTTTACGTTTGGAACTGACAGAACCGCAACGTTGAAGGAGCCACTCAGCCGCGGG
TTTCTGGAGTTTAATGAGCTAAGCACATACGTCAGAAACCATTATTGCGCGTTCAAAAGTCGCCTAAGGT
CACTATCAGCTAGCAAATATTTCTTGTCAAAAATGCTCCACTGACGTTCCATAAATTCCCCTCGGTATCC
AATTAGAGTCTCATATTCACTCTCAAATGATTGAACAAGATGGATTGCACGCAGGTTCTCCGGCCGCTTG
GGTGGAGAGGCTATTCGGCTATGACTGGGCACAACAGACAATCGGCTGCTCTGATGCCGCCGTGTTCCGG
CTGTCAGCGCAGGGGCGCCCGGTTCTTTTTGTCAAGACCGACCTGTCCGGTGCCCTGAATGAACTCCAAG
ACGAGGCAGCGCGGCTATCGTGGCTGGCCACGACGGGCGTTCCTTGCGCAGCTGTGCTCGACGTTGTCAC
TGAAGCGGGAAGGGACTGGCTGCTATTGGGCGAAGTGCCGGGGCAGGATCTCCTGTCATCTCACCTTGCT
CCTGCCGAGAAAGTATCCATCATGGCTGATGCAATGCGGCGGCTGCATACGCTTGATCCGGCTACCTGCC
CATTCGACCACCAAGCGAAACATCGCATCGAGCGAGGACGTACTCGGATGGAAGCCGGTCTTGTCGATCA
GGATGATCTGGACGAAGAGCATCAGGGGCTCGCGCCAGCCGAACTGTTCGCCAGGCTCAAGGCGCGGATG
CCCGACGGCGAGGATCTCGTCGTGACCCAGGGCGATGCCTGCTTGCCGAATATCATGGTGGAAAATGGCC
GCTTTTCTGGATTCATCGACTGTGGCCGGCTGGGTGTGGCGGACCGCTATCAGGACATAGCGTTGGCTAC
CCGTGATATTGCTGAAGAGCTTGGCGGCGAATGGGCTGACCGCTTCCTCGTGCTTTACGGTATCGCCGCT
CCCGATTCGCAGCGCATCGCCTTCTATCGCCTTCTTGACGAGTTCTTCTGAGCTTGTCAAGCAGATCGTT
CAAACATTTGGCAATAAAGTTTCTTAAGATTGAATCCTGTTGCCGGTCTTGCGATGATTATCATATAATT
TCTGTTGAATTACGTTAAGCATGTAATAATTAACATGTAATGCATGACGTTATTTATGAGATGGGTTTTT
ATGATTAGAGTCCCGCAATTATACATTTAATACGCGATAGAAAACAAAATATAGCGCGCAAACTAGGATA
AATTATCGCGCGCGGTGTCATCTATGTTACTAGATCGACGCTGGATCCGAATTCGGCAGGGCCCACTGCA
TCCACCCCAGTACATTAAAAACGTCCGCAATGTGTTATTAAGTTGTCTAAGCGTCAATTTGTTTACACCA
CAATATATCCTGCCACCAGCCAGCCAACAGCTCCCCGACCGGCAGCTCGGCACAAAATCACCACTCGATA
CAGGCAGCCCATCAGCCGTGCGGCTGCATGAAATCCTGGCCGGTTTGTCTGATGCCAAGCTGGCGGCCTG
GCCGGCCAGCTTGGCCGCTGAAGAAACCGAGCGCCGCCGTCTAAAAAGGTGATGTGTATTTGAGTAAAAC
AGCTTGCGTCATGCGGTCGCTGCGTATATGATGCGATGAGTAAATAAACAAATACGCAAGGGGAACGCAT
GAAGGTTATCGCTGTACTTAACCAGAAAGGCGGGTCAGGCAAGACGACCATCGCAACCCATCTAGCCCGC
GCCCTGCAACTCGCCGGGGCCGATGTTCTGTTAGTCGATTCCGATCCCCAGGGCAGTGCCCGCGATTGGG
CGGCCGTGCGGGAAGATCAACCGCTAACCGTTGTCGGCATCGACCGCCCGACGATTGACCGCGACGTGAA
GGCCATCGGCCGGCGCGACTTCGTAGTGATCGACGGAGCGCCCCAGGCGGCGGACTTGGCTGTGTCCGCG
ATCAAGGCAGCCGACTTCGTGCTGATTCCGGTGCAGCCAAGCCCTTACGACATATGGGCCACCGCCGACC
TGGTGGAGCTGGTTAAGCAGCGCATTGAGGTCACGGATGGAAGGCTACAAGCGGCCTTTGTCGTGTCGCG
GGCGATCAAAGGCACGCGCATCGGCGGTGAGGTTGCCGAGGCGCTGGCCGGGTACGAGCTGCCCATTCTT
GAGTCCCGTATCACGCAGCGCGTGAGCTACCCAGGCACTGCCGCCGCCGGCACAACCGTTCTTGAATCAG
AACCCGAGGGCGACGCTGCCCGCGAGGTCCAGGCGCTGGCCGCTGAAATTAAATCAAAACTCATTTGAGT
TAATGAGGTAAAGAGAAAATGAGCAAAAGCACAAACACGCTAAGTGCCGGCCGTCCGAGCGCACGCAGCA
GCAAGGCTGCAACGTTGGCCAGCCTGGCAGACACGCCAGCCATGAAGCGGGTCAACTTTCAGTTGCCGGC
GGAGGATCACACCAAGCTGAAGATGTACGCGGTACGCCAAGGCAAGACCATTACCGAGCTGCTATCTGAA
TACATCGCGCAGCTACCAGAGTAAATGAGCAAATGAATAAATGAGTAGATGAATTTTAGCGGCTAAAGGA
GGCGGCATGGAAAATCAAGAACAACCAGGCACCGACGCCGTGGAATGCCCCATGTGTGGAGGAACGGGCG
GTTGGCCAGGCGTAAGCGGCTGGGTTGTCTGCCGGCCCTGCAATGGCACTGGAACCCCCAAGCCCGAGGA
ATCGGCGTGAGCGGTCGCAAACCATCCGGCCCGGTACAAATCGGCGCGGCGCTGGGTGATGACCTGGTGG
AGAAGTTGAAGGCCGCGCAGGCCGCCCAGCGGCAACGCATCGAGGCAGAAGCACGCCCCGGTGAATCGTG
GCAAGCGGCCGCTGATCGAATCCGCAAAGAATCCCGGCAACCGCCGGCAGCCGGTGCGTCGTCGATTAGG
AAGCCGCCCAAGGGCGACGAGCAACCAGATTTTTTCGTTCCGATGCTCTATGACGTGGGCACCCGCGATA
GTCGCAGCATCATGGACGTGGCCGTTTTCCGTCTGTCGAAGCGTGACCGACGAGCTGGCGAGGTGATCCG
CTACGAGCTTCCAGACGGGCACGTAGAGGTTTCCGCAGGGCCGGCCGGCATGGCCAGTGTGTGGGATTAC
GACCTGGTACTGATGGCGGTTTCCCATCTAACCGAATCCATGAACCGATACCGGGAAGGGAAGGGAGACA
AGCCCGGCCGCGTGTTCCGTCCACACGTTGCGGACGTACTCAAGTTCTGCCGGCGAGCCGATGGCGGAAA
GCAGAAAGACGACCTGGTAGAAACCTGCATTCGGTTAAACACCACGCACGTTGCCATGCAGCGTACGAAG
AAGGCCAAGAACGGCCGCCTGGTGACGGTATCCGAGGGTGAAGCCTTGATTAGCCGCTACAAGATCGTAA
AGAGCGAAACCGGGCGGCCGGAGTACATCGAGATCGAGCTAGCTGATTGGATGTACCGCGAGATCACAGA
AGGCAAGAACCCGGACGTGCTGACGGTTCACCCCGATTACTTTTTGATCGATCCCGGCATCGGCCGTTTT
CTCTACCGCCTGGCACGCCGCGCCGCAGGCAAGGCAGAAGCCAGATGGTTGTTCAAGACGATCTACGAAC
GCAGTGGCAGCGCCGGAGAGTTCAAGAAGTTCTGTTTCACCGTGCGCAAGCTGATCGGGTCAAATGACCT
GCCGGAGTACGATTTGAAGGAGGAGGCGGGGCAGGCTGGCCCGATCCTAGTCATGCGCTACCGCAACCTG
ATCGAGGGCGAAGCATCCGCCGGTTCCTAATGTACGGAGCAGATGCTAGGGCAAATTGCCCTAGCAGGGG
AAAAAGGTCGAAAAAGCTTCTTTCCTGTGGATAGCACGTACATTGGGAACCCAAAGCCGTACATTGGGAA
CCGGAACCCGTACATTGGGAACCCAAAGCCGTACATTGGGAACCGGTCACACATGTAAGTGACTGATATA
AAAGAGAAAAAAGGCGATTTTTCCGCCTAAAACTCTTTAAAACTTATTAAAACTCTTAAAACCCGCCTGG
CCTGTGCATAACTGTCTGGCCAGCGCACAGCCGAAGAGCTGCAAAAAGCGCCTACCCTTCGGTCGCTGCG
CTCCCTACGCCCCGCCGCTTCGCGTCGGCCTATCGCGGCCGCTGGCCGCTCAAAAATGGCTGGCCTACGG
CCAGGCAATCTAC
