>Addgene plasmid #164759 | LjUBQ:MtnsLTP55:T35s | depositor partial sequence | sequence record 319984 | partial
ATGGCATTTAAAGGGTATATCCTATTTCTAGTTATGGTCCTAGTGGCCAATATGTGTACTCAAAATGAAG
CTCAATCAGGTTGTACATCAACGATCACTAGCTTGAGCCCTTGTCTAAACTACATAATGGGGAGTTCTTC
AAATCCATCATCTTCATGTTGCTCACAACTTTCAAGTGTAGTCCAATCTTCTCCTCAGTGTCTATGCTCC
CTCCTTAATGGTGGTGGTTCCTCTTTTGGAATCACTATAAATCAAACACTTGCTCTCTCTCTCCCTTCTG
CTTGTAAGGTTCAAACTCCACCTGTTAGTCAGTGCAAAGGTATGCAAGAATATGTTTAATTATAATAGTT
GTTTTAGATCAATGGTAAAATTGATTGAATGTAAATACATGTATCCACACTAACATGTGTCAGACAGTTG
GACACGTCTTCAACCTCAAGTGTCGGTACTAATGGAAAATTAAACTATTAACTTATTCCCATTGTATAAA
TTCAGGTGGCAATGGACAGACATCTCCAACAAGTTCAACTTCTCCGGCGGGCTCTCCTGTTGATTCTCCA
ACTGAATCACCCGAAGGCGCAATAACACCTTCTGCTAACTCAGATTTTCCCTCAGGTAAATATATTATTA
TGTTTACTAAAGTAATTAATACATCAATAATCATACTATAGTATATAGATTTTATTGATTCACTCAGTTC
ACCTAGTTTTTTCTTAAGCAATTTAGTTGAAGTAGTTTTGGTGAATTGCAGGTGGAGCAGGATCAAAAAG
TATACCATCAACAGATGGTGGCTCATCCAATGGAAGCACTATTGAAGTCTCGTTCAACTTGTTTCTTTCA
CTTCTTGCCATTGTGTTTTGTGTCATCACCAAGTTCTGA
